>Addgene plasmid #75830 | NMRK1 gRNA (BRDN0001145652) | addgene full sequence | sequence record 184650 | Addgene Assembled Sequence
CCCGGGTGCAAAGATGGATAAAGTTTTAAACAGAGAGGAATCTTTGCAGCTAATGGACCTTCTAGGTCTT
GAAAGGAGTGGGAATTGGCTCCGGTGCCCGTCAGTGGGCAGAGCGCACATCGCCCACAGTCCCCGAGAAG
TTGGGGGGAGGGGTCGGCAATTGATCCGGTGCCTAGAGAAGGTGGCGCGGGGTAAACTGGGAAAGTGATG
TCGTGTACTGGCTCCGCCTTTTTCCCGAGGGTGGGGGAGAACCGTATATAAGTGCAGTAGTCGCCGTGAA
CGTTCTTTTTCGCAACGGGTTTGCCGCCAGAACACAGGTAAGTGCCGTGTGTGGTTCCCGCGGGCCTGGC
CTCTTTACGGGTTATGGCCCTTGCGTGCCTTGAATTACTTCCACCTGGCTGCAGTACGTGATTCTTGATC
CCGAGCTTCGGGTTGGAAGTGGGTGGGAGAGTTCGAGGCCTTGCGCTTAAGGAGCCCCTTCGCCTCGTGC
TTGAGTTGAGGCCTGGCCTGGGCGCTGGGGCCGCCGCGTGCGAATCTGGTGGCACCTTCGCGCCTGTCTC
GCTGCTTTCGATAAGTCTCTAGCCATTTAAAATTTTTGATGACCTGCTGCGACGCTTTTTTTCTGGCAAG
ATAGTCTTGTAAATGCGGGCCAAGATCTGCACACTGGTATTTCGGTTTTTGGGGCCGCGGGCGGCGACGG
GGCCCGTGCGTCCCAGCGCACATGTTCGGCGAGGCGGGGCCTGCGAGCGCGGCCACCGAGAATCGGACGG
GGGTAGTCTCAAGCTGGCCGGCCTGCTCTGGTGCCTGGCCTCGCGCCGCCGTGTATCGCCCCGCCCTGGG
CGGCAAGGCTGGCCCGGTCGGCACCAGTTGCGTGAGCGGAAAGATGGCCGCTTCCCGGCCCTGCTGCAGG
GAGCTCAAAATGGAGGACGCGGCGCTCGGGAGAGCGGGCGGGTGAGTCACCCACACAAAGGAAAAGGGCC
TTTCCGTCCTCAGCCGTCGCTTCATGTGACTCCACGGAGTACCGGGCGCCGTCCAGGCACCTCGATTAGT
TCTCGAGCTTTTGGAGTACGTCGTCTTTAGGTTGGGGGGAGGGGTTTTATGCGATGGAGTTTCCCCACAC
TGAGTGGGTGGAGACTGAAGTTAGGCCAGCTTGGCACTTGATGTAATTCTCCTTGGAATTTGCCCTTTTT
GAGTTTGGATCTTGGTTCATTCTCAAGCCTCAGACAGTGGTTCAAAGTTTTTTTCTTCCATTTCAGGTGT
CGTGACGTACGGCCACCATGACCGAGTACAAGCCCACGGTGCGCCTCGCCACCCGCGACGACGTCCCCAG
GGCCGTACGCACCCTCGCCGCCGCGTTCGCCGACTACCCCGCCACGCGCCACACCGTCGATCCGGACCGC
CACATCGAGCGGGTCACCGAGCTGCAAGAACTCTTCCTCACGCGCGTCGGGCTCGACATCGGCAAGGTGT
GGGTCGCGGACGACGGCGCCGCCGTGGCGGTCTGGACCACGCCGGAGAGCGTCGAAGCGGGGGCGGTGTT
CGCCGAGATCGGCCCGCGCATGGCCGAGTTGAGCGGTTCCCGGCTGGCCGCGCAGCAACAGATGGAAGGC
CTCCTGGCGCCGCACCGGCCCAAGGAGCCCGCGTGGTTCCTGGCCACCGTCGGAGTCTCGCCCGACCACC
AGGGCAAGGGTCTGGGCAGCGCCGTCGTGCTCCCCGGAGTGGAGGCGGCCGAGCGCGCCGGGGTGCCCGC
CTTCCTGGAGACCTCCGCGCCCCGCAACCTCCCCTTCTACGAGCGGCTCGGCTTCACCGTCACCGCCGAC
GTCGAGGTGCCCGAAGGACCGCGCACCTGGTGCATGACCCGCAAGCCCGGTGCCTGAACGCGTTAAGTCG
ACAATCAACCTCTGGATTACAAAATTTGTGAAAGATTGACTGGTATTCTTAACTATGTTGCTCCTTTTAC
GCTATGTGGATACGCTGCTTTAATGCCTTTGTATCATGCTATTGCTTCCCGTATGGCTTTCATTTTCTCC
TCCTTGTATAAATCCTGGTTGCTGTCTCTTTATGAGGAGTTGTGGCCCGTTGTCAGGCAACGTGGCGTGG
TGTGCACTGTGTTTGCTGACGCAACCCCCACTGGTTGGGGCATTGCCACCACCTGTCAGCTCCTTTCCGG
GACTTTCGCTTTCCCCCTCCCTATTGCCACGGCGGAACTCATCGCCGCCTGCCTTGCCCGCTGCTGGACA
GGGGCTCGGCTGTTGGGCACTGACAATTCCGTGGTGTTGTCGGGGAAATCATCGTCCTTTCCTTGGCTGC
TCGCCTGTGTTGCCACCTGGATTCTGCGCGGGACGTCCTTCTGCTACGTCCCTTCGGCCCTCAATCCAGC
GGACCTTCCTTCCCGCGGCCTGCTGCCGGCTCTGCGGCCTCTTCCGCGTCTTCGCCTTCGCCCTCAGACG
AGTCGGATCTCCCTTTGGGCCGCCTCCCCGCGTCGACTTTAAGACCAATGACTTACAAGGCAGCTGTAGA
TCTTAGCCACTTTTTAAAAGAAAAGGGGGGACTGGAAGGGCTAATTCACTCCCAACGAAGACAAGATCTG
CTTTTTGCTTGTACTGGGTCTCTCTGGTTAGACCAGATCTGAGCCTGGGAGCTCTCTGGCTAACTAGGGA
ACCCACTGCTTAAGCCTCAATAAAGCTTGCCTTGAGTGCTTCAAGTAGTGTGTGCCCGTCTGTTGTGTGA
CTCTGGTAACTAGAGATCCCTCAGACCCTTTTAGTCAGTGTGGAAAATCTCTAGCAGTACGTATAGTAGT
TCATGTCATCTTATTATTCAGTATTTATAACTTGCAAAGAAATGAATATCAGAGAGTGAGAGGAACTTGT
TTATTGCAGCTTATAATGGTTACAAATAAAGCAATAGCATCACAAATTTCACAAATAAAGCATTTTTTTC
ACTGCATTCTAGTTGTGGTTTGTCCAAACTCATCAATGTATCTTATCATGTCTGGCTCTAGCTATCCCGC
CCCTAACTCCGCCCATCCCGCCCCTAACTCCGCCCAGTTCCGCCCATTCTCCGCCCCATGGCTGACTAAT
TTTTTTTATTTATGCAGAGGCCGAGGCCGCCTCGGCCTCTGAGCTATTCCAGAAGTAGTGAGGAGGCTTT
TTTGGAGGCCTAGGGACGTACCCAATTCGCCCTATAGTGAGTCGTATTACGCGCGCTCACTGGCCGTCGT
TTTACAACGTCGTGACTGGGAAAACCCTGGCGTTACCCAACTTAATCGCCTTGCAGCACATCCCCCTTTC
GCCAGCTGGCGTAATAGCGAAGAGGCCCGCACCGATCGCCCTTCCCAACAGTTGCGCAGCCTGAATGGCG
AATGGG
[124 nt withheld, positions 3367-3490]
C
[91 nt withheld, positions 3492-3582]
A
[49 nt withheld, positions 3584-3632]
CCTTTGACGTTGGAGTCCACGTTCTTT
[37 nt withheld, positions 3660-3696]
ACCCTATCTCGGTCTATTCTTTTGATTTATAAGGGATTTTGCCGATTTCGGCCTATTGGTTAAAAAATGA
GCTGATTTAACAAAAATTTAACGCGAATTTTAACAAAATATTAACGCTTACAATTTAGGTGGCACTTTTC
GGGGAAATGTGCGCGGAACCCCTATTTGTTTATTTTTCTAAATACATTCAAATATGTATCCGCTCATGAG
ACAATAACCCTGATAAATGCTTCAATAATATTGAAAAAGGAAGAGTATGAGTATTCAACATTTCCGTGTC
GCCCTTATTCCCTTTTTTGCGGCATTTTGCCTTCCTGTTTTTGCTCACCCAGAAACGCTGGTGAAAGTAA
AAGATGCTGAAGATCAGTTGGGTGCACGAGTGGGTTACATCGAACTGGATCTCAACAGCGGTAAGATCCT
TGAGAGTTTTCGCCCCGAAGAACGTTTTCCAATGATGAGCACTTTTAAAGTTCTGCTATGTGGCGCGGTA
TTATCCCGTATTGACGCCGGGCAAGAGCAACTCGGTCGCCGCATACACTATTCTCAGAATGACTTGGTTG
AGTACTCACCAGTCACAGAAAAGCATCTTACGGATGGCATGACAGTAAGAGAATTATGCAGTGCTGCCAT
AACCATGAGTGATAACACTGCGGCCAACTTACTTCTGACAACGATCGGAGGACCGAAGGAGCTAACCGCT
TTTTTGCACAACATGGGGGATCATGTAACTCGCCTTGATCGTTGGGAACCGGAGCTGAATGAAGCCATAC
CAAACGACGAGCGTGACACCACGATGCCTGTAGCAATGGCAACAACGTTGCGCAAACTATTAACTGGCGA
ACTACTTACTCTAGCTTCCCGGCAACAATTAATAGACTGGATGGAGGCGGATAAAGTTGCAGGACCACTT
CTGCGCTCGGCCCTTCCGGCTGGCTGGTTTATTGCTGATAAATCTGGAGCCGGTGAGCGTGGGTCTCGCG
GTATCATTGCAGCACTGGGGCCAGATGGTAAGCCCTCCCGTATCGTAGTTATCTACACGACGGGGAGTCA
GGCAACTATGGATGAACGAAATAGACAGATCGCTGAGATAGGTGCCTCACTGATTAAGCATTGGTAACTG
TCAGACCAAGTTTACTCATATATACTTTAGATTGATTTAAAACTTCATTTTTAATTTAAAAGGATCTAGG
TGAAGATCCTTTTTGATAATCTCATGACCAAAATCCCTTAACGTGAGTTTTCGTTCCACTGAGCGTCAGA
CCCCGTAGAAAAGATCAAAGGATCTTCTTGAGATCCTTTTTTTCTGCGCGTAATCTGCTGCTTGCAAACA
AAAAAACCACCGCTACCAGCGGTGGTTTGTTTGCCGGATCAAGAGCTACCAACTCTTTTTCCGAAGGTAA
CTGGCTTCAGCAGAGCGCAGATACCAAATACTGTTCTTCTAGTGTAGCCGTAGTTAGGCCACCACTTCAA
GAACTCTGTAGCACCGCCTACATACCTCGCTCTGCTAATCCTGTTACCAGTGGCTGCTGCCAGTGGCGAT
AAGTCGTGTCTTACCGGGTTGGACTCAAGACGATAGTTACCGGATAAGGCGCAGCGGTCGGGCTGAACGG
GGGGTTCGTGCACACAGCCCAGCTTGGAGCGAACGACCTACACCGAACTGAGATACCTACAGCGTGAGCT
ATGAGAAAGCGCCACGCTTCCCGAAGGGAGAAAGGCGGACAGGTATCCGGTAAGCGGCAGGGTCGGAACA
GGAGAGCGCACGAGGGAGCTTCCAGGGGGAAACGCCTGGTATCTTTATAGTCCTGTCGGGTTTCGCCACC
TCTGACTTGAGCGTCGATTTTTGTGATGCTCGTCAGGGGGGCGGAGCCTATGGAAAAACGCCAGCAACGC
GGCCTTTTTACGGTTCCTGGCCTTTTGCTGGCCTTTTGCTCACATGTTCTTTCCTGCGTTATCCCCTGAT
TCTGTGGATAACCGTATTACCGCCTTTGAGTGAGCTGATACCGCTCGCCGCAGCCGAACGACCGAGCGCA
GCGAGTCAGTGAGCGAGGAAGCGGAAGAGCGCCCAATACGCAAACCGCCTCTCCCCGCGCGTTGGCCGAT
TCATTAATGCAGCTGGCACGACAGGTTTCCCGACTGGAAAGCGGGCAGTGAGCGCAACGCAATTAATGTG
AGTTAGCTCACTCATTAGGCACCCCAGGCTTTACACTTTATGCTTCCGGCTCGTATGTTGTGTGGAATTG
TGAGCGGATAACAATTTCACACAGGAAACAGCTATGACCATGATTACGCCAAGCGCGCAATTAACCCTCA
CTAAAGGGAACAAAAGCTGGAGCTGCAAGCTTAATGTAGTCTTATGCAATACTCTTGTAGTCTTGCAACA
TGGTAACGATGAGTTAGCAACATGCCTTACAAGGAGAGAAAAAGCACCGTGCATGCCGATTGGTGGAAGT
AAGGTGGTACGATCGTGCCTTATTAGGAAGGCAACAGACGGGTCTGACATGGATTGGACGAACCACTGAA
TTGCCGCATTGCAGAGATATTGTATTTAAGTGCCTAGCTCGATACATAAACGGGTCTCTCTGGTTAGACC
AGATCTGAGCCTGGGAGCTCTCTGGCTAACTAGGGAACCCACTGCTTAAGCCTCAATAAAGCTTGCCTTG
AGTGCTTCAAGTAGTGTGTGCCCGTCTGTTGTGTGACTCTGGTAACTAGAGATCCCTCAGACCCTTTTAG
TCAGTGTGGAAAATCTCTAGCAGTGGCGCCCGAACAGGGACTTGAAAGCGAAAGGGAAACCAGAGGAGCT
CTCTCGACGCAGGACTCGGCTTGCTGAAGCGCGCACGGCAAGAGGCGAGGGGCGGCGACTGGTGAGTACG
CCAAAAATTTTGACTAGCGGAGGCTAGAAGGAGAGAGATGGGTGCGAGAGCGTCAGTATTAAGCGGGGGA
GAATTAGATCGCGATGGGAAAAAATTCGGTTAAGGCCAGGGGGAAAGAAAAAATATAAATTAAAACATAT
AGTATGGGCAAGCAGGGAGCTAGAACGATTCGCAGTTAATCCTGGCCTGTTAGAAACATCAGAAGGCTGT
AGACAAATACTGGGACAGCTACAACCATCCCTTCAGACAGGATCAGAAGAACTTAGATCATTATATAATA
CAGTAGCAACCCTCTATTGTGTGCATCAAAGGATAGAGATAAAAGACACCAAGGAAGCTTTAGACAAGAT
AGAGGAAGAGCAAAACAAAAGTAAGACCACCGCACAGCAAGCGGCCGCTGATCTTCAGACCTGGAGGAGG
AGATATGAGGGACAATTGGAGAAGTGAATTATATAAATATAAAGTAGTAAAAATTGAACCATTAGGAGTA
GCACCCACCAAGGCAAAGAGAAGAGTGGTGCAGAGAGAAAAAAGAGCAGTGGGAATAGGAGCTTTGTTCC
TTGGGTTCTTGGGAGCAGCAGGAAGCACTATGGGCGCAGCGTCAATGACGCTGACGGTACAGGCCAGACA
ATTATTGTCTGGTATAGTGCAGCAGCAGAACAATTTGCTGAGGGCTATTGAGGCGCAACAGCATCTGTTG
CAACTCACAGTCTGGGGCATCAAGCAGCTCCAGGCAAGAATCCTGGCTGTGGAAAGATACCTAAAGGATC
AACAGCTCCTGGGGATTTGGGGTTGCTCTGGAAAACTCATTTGCACCACTGCTGTGCCTTGGAATGCTAG
TTGGAGTAATAAATCTCTGGAACAGATTTGGAATCACACGACCTGGATGGAGTGGGACAGAGAAATTAAC
AATTACACAAGCTTAATACACTCCTTAATTGAAGAATCGCAAAACCAGCAAGAAAAGAATGAACAAGAAT
TATTGGAATTAGATAAATGGGCAAGTTTGTGGAATTGGTTTAACATAACAAATTGGCTGTGGTATATAAA
ATTATTCATAATGATAGTAGGAGGCTTGGTAGGTTTAAGAATAGTTTTTGCTGTACTTTCTATAGTGAAT
AGAGTTAGGCAGGGATATTCACCATTATCGTTTCAGACCCACCTCCCAACCCCGAGGGGACCCAGAGAGG
GCCTATTTCCCATGATTCCTTCATATTTGCATATACGATACAAGGCTGTTAGAGAGATAATTAGAATTAA
TTTGACTGTAAACACAAAGATATTAGTACAAAATACGTGACGTAGAAAGTAATAATTTCTTGGGTAGTTT
GCAGTTTTAAAATTATGTTTTAAAATGGACTATCATATGCTTACCGTAACTTGAAAGTATTTCGATTTCT
TGGCTTTATATATCTTGTGGAAAGGACGAAACACCGATATGACACTGCAATTTGGGGTTTTAGAGCTAGA
AATAGCAAGTTAAAATAAGGCTAGTCCGTTATCAACTTGAAAAAGTGGCACCGAGTCGGTGCTTTTTTAA
GCTTGGCGTAACTAGATCTTGAGACAAATGGCAGTATTCATCCACAATTTTAAAAGAAAAGGGGGGATTG
GGGGGTACAGTGCAGGGGAAAGAATAGTAGACATAATAGCAACAGACATACAAACTAAAGAATTACAAAA
ACAAATTACAAAAATTCAAAATTTTCGGGTTTATTACAGGGACAGCAGAGATCCACTTTGGCGCCGGCTC
GAGGGGG
Features (pLannotate 1.2.2; 29 found; start..end, strand, type, name):
     14..80      +  CDS            small t antigen (fragment): SV40 (simian virus 40) small t antigen
    106..317     +  promoter       EF-1α core promoter: core promoter for human elongation factor EF-1α
    318..1256    +  intron         EF-1α intron A: intron upstream of the start codon of human EF-1α
   1278..1877    +  CDS            PuroR (fragment): puromycin N-acetyltransferase; pac from Streptomyces; confers resistance to puromycin
   1893..2481    +  misc_feature   WPRE: woodchuck hepatitis virus posttranscriptional regulatory element
   2532..2551    +  misc_feature   cPPT/CTS (fragment): central polypurine tract and central termination sequence of HIV-1
   2553..2786    +  LTR            3' LTR (ΔU3): self-inactivating 3' long terminal repeat (LTR) from HIV-1
   2864..2985    +  polyA_signal   SV40 poly(A) signal: SV40 polyadenylation signal
   3025..3160    +  rep_origin     SV40 ori: SV40 origin of replication
   3181..3199    -  promoter       T7 promoter: promoter for bacteriophage T7 RNA polymerase
   3207..3362    +  CDS            lacZα (fragment): LacZα fragment of β-galactosidase; lacZ fragment
   3367..3795    +  rep_origin     f1 ori (sequence partly withheld): f1 bacteriophage origin of replication; arrow indicates direction of (+) strand synthesis
   3848..3952    +  promoter       AmpR promoter: bla
   3953..4813    +  CDS            AmpR: β-lactamase; bla; confers resistance to ampicillin, carbenicillin, and related antibiotics
   4984..5572    +  rep_origin     ori: high-copy-number ColE1/pMB1/pBR322/pUC origin of replication
   5755..5847    +  CDS            lacI (fragment): lac repressor; lacI; The lac repressor binds to the lac operator to inhibit transcription in E. coli. This inhibition can be relieved by adding lactose or isopropyl-β-D-thiogalactopyranoside (IPTG).
   5860..5881    +  protein_bind   CAP binding site: CAP binding activates transcription in the presence of cAMP. E. coli catabolite activator protein
   5896..5926    +  promoter       lac promoter: promoter for the E. coli lac operon
   5934..5950    +  protein_bind   lac operator: The lac repressor binds to the lac operator to inhibit transcription in E. coli. This inhibition can be relieved by adding lactose or isopropyl-β-D-thiogalactopyranoside (IPTG). lac repressor encoded by lacI
   5995..6013    +  promoter       T3 promoter: promoter for bacteriophage T3 RNA polymerase
   6041..6267    +  promoter       RSV promoter: Rous sarcoma virus enhancer/promoter
   6268..6448    +  LTR            5' LTR (truncated): truncated 5' long terminal repeat (LTR) from HIV-1
   6495..6620    +  misc_feature   HIV-1 Ψ: packaging signal of human immunodeficiency virus type 1
   6604..6967    +  CDS            HIV-1 gag (fragment): gag protein from human immunodeficiency virus 1; gag
   7113..7346    +  misc_feature   RRE: The Rev response element (RRE) of HIV-1 allows for Rev-dependent mRNA export from the nucleus to the cytoplasm.
   7723..7749    +  CDS            Rev (fragment): human immunodeficiency virus 1 (HIV-1) Rev protein; rev; enhances nuclear export of unspliced and incompletely spliced viral mRNAs
   7753..7993    +  promoter       U6 promoter: RNA polymerase III promoter for human U6 snRNA
   8023..8098    +  misc_RNA       gRNA scaffold: guide RNA scaffold for the Streptococcus pyogenes CRISPR/Cas9 system
   8154..8271    +  misc_feature   cPPT/CTS: central polypurine tract and central termination sequence of HIV-1
