[The description below was written by a language model from this plasmid's Addgene catalogue record and pLannotate feature annotations shown in this document.]
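Description:
NMRK1 gRNA (BRDN0001145652) is a third-generation lentiviral CRISPR guide plasmid built on the lentiGuide-Puro backbone and designed to target human NMRK1 (also known as NRK1 or C9orf95), the nicotinamide riboside kinase 1 gene. In bacteria it is maintained as a high-copy plasmid through a ColE1/pUC-type origin and selected with ampicillin via the β-lactamase gene. The backbone also carries an f1 origin, an SV40 origin and poly(A) signal, and remnants of a lac/T7/T3 cloning region.

The lentiviral transfer cassette begins with an RSV promoter fused to a truncated HIV-1 5′ LTR, which drives Tat-independent production of genomic RNA in packaging cells. This is followed by the Ψ packaging signal with a partial gag sequence, the Rev response element for nuclear export, and a cPPT/CTS element that aids nuclear import of the proviral DNA. Within this frame, a human U6 RNA polymerase III promoter expresses the 20-nucleotide NMRK1-specific spacer joined to the Streptococcus pyogenes Cas9 guide scaffold. Downstream, the EF-1α core promoter with its intron A drives puromycin N-acetyltransferase for selection of transduced mammalian cells. A WPRE enhances transcript expression, and the ΔU3 3′ LTR makes the integrated provirus self-inactivating.

The plasmid does not encode Cas9, so it must be paired with a separate Cas9 vector or used in cells that already express the nuclease. The guide was designed against two NMRK1 reference transcripts and belongs to a human kinome gRNA collection. It is suited to knockout of NMRK1 by lentiviral delivery.
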