Addgene plasmid #75830: NMRK1 gRNA (BRDN0001145652)
Purpose: 3rd generation lentiviral gRNA plasmid targeting human NMRK1
Depositing lab: John Doench & David Root. Depositing organization: Broad Institute. Publication: Optimized sgRNA design to maximize activity and minimize off-target effects of CRISPR-Cas9. Doench JG, Fusi N, Sullender M, Hegde M, Vaimberg EW, Donovan KF, Smith I, Tothova Z, Wilen C, Orchard R, Virgin HW, Listgarten J, Root DE. Nat Biotechnol. 2016 Jan 18. doi: 10.1038/nbt.3437. PubMed 26780180.
Backbone
  Vector backbone: lentiGuide-Puro
  Backbone manufacturer: Zhang Lab (Addgene plasmid # 52963)
  Vector type: Mammalian Expression, Lentiviral, CRISPR
  Selectable markers: Puromycin
Growth in bacteria
  Bacterial resistance: Ampicillin, 100 μg/mL
  Growth temperature: 37°C
  Growth strain: DH5alpha
  Copy number: High Copy
Gene/Insert
  Gene/Insert name: NMRK1 (alt names: NMRK1; NM_001127603.1)
  gRNA/shRNA sequence: ATATGACACTGCAATTTGGG
  Species: H. sapiens (human)
  Entrez Gene: NMRK1 (a.k.a. C9orf95, NRK1, bA235O14.2)
  Promoter: hU6
  Cloning method: Unknown
  Sequencing primers: 5′ U6-F; 3′ pS2-R
Terms and licenses: Academic/Nonprofit Terms; Industry Terms: Not Available to Industry
Depositor comments: The gRNA was designed to target the following Genbank reference sequence(s): NM_001127603.1,NM_017881.2. Note that this plasmid does NOT contain Cas9. It should be used in conjunction with lentiCas9-Blast (Addgene #52962) or otherwise with cell lines already expressing Cas9. Browse the full kinome gRNA library at http://www.addgene.org/pooled-library/broadgpp-human-kinome/ or visit http://www.broadinstitute.org/rnai/public/ for detailed protocols and information.
How to cite: NMRK1 gRNA (BRDN0001145652) was a gift from John Doench & David Root (Addgene plasmid # 75830 ; http://n2t.net/addgene:75830 ; RRID:Addgene_75830)
