>Addgene plasmid #75830 | NMRK1 gRNA (BRDN0001145652) | depositor partial sequence | sequence record 143290 | Target Sequence
ATATGACACTGCAATTTGGG
