>Addgene plasmid #75830 | NMRK1 gRNA (BRDN0001145652) | addgene partial sequence | sequence record 184649 | hU6-F
CGTGACGTAGAAAGTAATAATTTCTTGGGTAGTTTGCAGTTTTAAAATTATGTTTTAAAATGGACTATCA
TATGCTTACCGTAACTTGAAAGTATTTCGATTTCTTGGCTTTATATATCTTGTGGAAAGGACGAAACACC
GATATGACACTGCAATTTGGGGTTTTAGAGCTAGAAATAGCAAGTTAAAATAAGGCTAGTCCGTTATCAA
CTTGAAAAAGTGGCACCGAGTCGGTGCTTTTTTAAGCTTGGCGTAACTAGATCTTGAGACAAATGGCAGT
ATTCATCCACAATTTTAAAAGAAAAGGGGGGATTGGGGGGTACAGTGCAGGGGAAAGAATAGTAGACATA
ATAGCAACAGACATACAAACTAAAGAATTACAAAAACAAATTACAAAAATTCAAAATTTTCGGGTTTATT
ACAGGGACAGCAGAGATCCACTTTGGCGCCGGCTCGAGGGGGCCCGGGTGCAAAGATGGATAAAGTTTTA
AACAGAGAGGAATCTTTGCAGCTAATGGACCTTCTAGGTCTTGAAAGGAGTGGGAATTGGCTCCGGTGCC
CGTCAGTGGG
